>Addgene plasmid #110699 | B. longum 16S toehold switch sensor | depositor full sequence | sequence record 212572 | B. longum 16S toehold switch sensor sequence 4192 bps
AAGTCTAACGCTGCTCTGGGCTAACTGTCGCGCTAATACGACTCACTATAGGGGGTGCTTATTCAACGGG
TAAACTCACTCTCGCTTGCGGACTTTAGAACAGAGGAGATAAAGATGGCAAGCGAGAGCAACCTGGCGGC
AGCGCAAAAGATGCGTAAAGGAGAAGAACTTTTCACTGGAGTTGTCCCAATTCTTGTTGAATTAGATGGT
GATGTTAATGGGCACAAATTTTCTGTCAGTGGAGAGGGTGAAGGTGATGCAACATACGGAAAACTTACCC
TTAAATTTATTTGCACTACTGGAAAACTACCTGTTCCGTGGCCAACACTTGTCACTACTTTCGGTTATGG
TGTTCAATGCTTTGCGAGATACCCAGATCACATGAAACAGCATGACTTTTTCAAGAGTGCCATGCCCGAA
GGTTACGTACAGGAAAGAACTATATTTTTCAAAGATGACGGGAACTACAAGACACGTGCTGAAGTCAAGT
TTGAAGGTGATACCCTTGTTAATAGAATCGAGTTAAAAGGTATTGATTTTAAAGAAGATGGAAACATTCT
TGGACACAAATTGGAATACAACTATAACTCACACAATGTATACATCATGGCAGACAAACAAAAGAATGGA
ATCAAAGTTAACTTCAAAATTAGACACAACATTGAAGATGGAAGCGTTCAACTAGCAGACCATTATCAAC
AAAATACTCCGATTGGCGATGGCCCTGTCCTTTTACCAGACAACCATTACCTGTCCACACAATCTGCCCT
TTCGAAAGATCCCAACGAAAAGAGAGACCACATGGTCCTTCTTGAGTTTGTAACCGCTGCTGGGATTACA
CATGGCATGGATGAACTATACAAAAGGCCTGCAGCAAACGACGAAAACTACGCTGCATCAGTTTAATAAG
ATAAACCAGAGCGGCACGGCAAGCAGAGTATACGAGATTCGGTAGCCACCGCTGAGCATAACTAGCATAA
CCCCTTGGGGCCTCTAAACGGGTCTTGAGGGGTTTTTTGCTGAAACCTCAGGCATTTGAGAAGCACACGG
TCACACTGCTTCCGGTAGTCAATAAACCGGTAAACCAGCAATAGACATAAGCGGCTATTTAACGACCCTG
CCCTGAACCGACGACAAGCTGACGACCGGGTCTCCGCAAGTGGCACTTTTCGGGGAAATGTGCGCGGAAC
CCCTATTTGTTTATTTTTCTAAATACATTCAAATATGTATCCGCTCATGAATTAATTCTTAGAAAAACTC
ATCGAGCATCAAATGAAACTGCAATTTATTCATATCAGGATTATCAATACCATATTTTTGAAAAAGCCGT
TTCTGTAATGAAGGAGAAAACTCACCGAGGCAGTTCCATAGGATGGCAAGATCCTGGTATCGGTCTGCGA
TTCCGACTCGTCCAACATCAATACAACCTATTAATTTCCCCTCGTCAAAAATAAGGTTATCAAGTGAGAA
ATCACCATGAGTGACGACTGAATCCGGTGAGAATGGCAAAAGTTTATGCATTTCTTTCCAGACTTGTTCA
ACAGGCCAGCCATTACGCTCGTCATCAAAATCACTCGCATCAACCAAACCGTTATTCATTCGTGATTGCG
CCTGAGCGAGACGAAATACGCGGTCGCTGTTAAAAGGACAATTACAAACAGGAATCGAATGCAACCGGCG
CAGGAACACTGCCAGCGCATCAACAATATTTTCACCTGAATCAGGATATTCTTCTAATACCTGGAATGCT
GTTTTCCCGGGGATCGCAGTGGTGAGTAACCATGCATCATCAGGAGTACGGATAAAATGCTTGATGGTCG
GAAGAGGCATAAATTCCGTCAGCCAGTTTAGTCTGACCATCTCATCTGTAACATCATTGGCAACGCTACC
TTTGCCATGTTTCAGAAACAACTCTGGCGCATCGGGCTTCCCATACAATCGATAGATTGTCGCACCTGAT
TGCCCGACATTATCGCGAGCCCATTTATACCCATATAAATCAGCATCCATGTTGGAATTTAATCGCGGCC
TAGAGCAAGACGTTTCCCGTTGAATATGGCTCATACTCTTCCTTTTTCAATATTATTGAAGCATTTATCA
GGGTTATTGTCTCATGAGCGGATACATATTTGAATGTATTTAGAAAAATAAACAAATAGGCATGCTAGCG
CAGAAACGTCCTAGAAGATGCCAGGAGGATACTTAGCAGAGAGACAATAAGGCCGGAGCGAAGCCGTTTT
TCCATAGGCTCCGCCCCCCTGACGAACATCACGAAATCTGACGCTCAAATCAGTGGTGGCGAAACCCGAC
AGGACTATAAAGATACCAGGCGTTTCCCCCTGATGGCTCCCTCTTGCGCTCTCCTGTTCCCGTCCTGCGG
CGTCCGTGTTGTGGTGGAGGCTTTACCCAAATCACCACGTCCCGTTCCGTGTAGACAGTTCGCTCCAAGC
TGGGCTGTGTGCAAGAACCCCCCGTTCAGCCCGACTGCTGCGCCTTATCCGGTAACTATCATCTTGAGTC
CAACCCGGAAAGACACGACAAAACGCCACTGGCAGCAGCCATTGGTAACTGAGAATTAGTGGATTTAGAT
ATCGAGAGTCTTGAAGTGGTGGCCTAACAGAGGCTACACTGAAAGGACAGTATTTGGTATCTGCGCTCCA
CTAAAGCCAGTTACCAGGTTAAGCAGTTCCCCAACTGACTTAACCTTCGATCAAACCGCCTCCCCAGGCG
GTTTTTTCGTTTACAGAGCAGGAGATTACGACGATCGTAAAAGGATCTCAAGAAGATCCTTTACGGATTC
CCGACACCATCACTCTAGATTTCAGTGCAATTTATCTCTTCAAATGTAGCACCTGAAGTCAGCCCCATAC
GATATAAGTTGTAATTCTCATGTTAGTCATGCCCCGCGCCCACCGGAAGGAGCTGACTGGGTTGAAGGCT
CTCAAGGGCATCGGTCGAGATCCCGGTGCCTAATGAGTGAGCTAACTTACATTAATTGCGTTGCGCTCAC
TGCCCGCTTTCCAGTCGGGAAACCTGTCGTGCCAGCTGCATTAATGAATCGGCCAACGCGCGGGGAGAGG
CGGTTTGCGTATTGGGCGCCAGGGTGGTTTTTCTTTTCACCAGTGAGACGGGCAACAGCTGATTGCCCTT
CACCGCCTGGCCCTGAGAGAGTTGCAGCAAGCGGTCCACGCTGGTTTGCCCCAGCAGGCGAAAATCCTGT
TTGATGGTGGTTAACGGCGGGATATAACATGAGCTGTCTTCGGTATCGTCGTATCCCACTACCGAGATGT
CCGCACCAACGCGCAGCCCGGACTCGGTAATGGCGCGCATTGCGCCCAGCGCCATCTGATCGTTGGCAAC
CAGCATCGCAGTGGGAACGATGCCCTCATTCAGCATTTGCATGGTTTGTTGAAAACCGGACATGGCACTC
CAGTCGCCTTCCCGTTCCGCTATCGGCTGAATTTGATTGCGAGTGAGATATTTATGCCAGCCAGCCAGAC
GCAGACGCGCCGAGACAGAACTTAATGGGCCCGCTAACAGCGCGATTTGCTGGTGACCCAATGCGACCAG
ATGCTCCACGCCCAGTCGCGTACCGTCTTCATGGGAGAAAATAATACTGTTGATGGGTGTCTGGTCAGAG
ACATCAAGAAATAACGCCGGAACATTAGTGCAGGCAGCTTCCACAGCAATGGCATCCTGGTCATCCAGCG
GATAGTTAATGATCAGCCCACTGACGCGTTGCGCGAGAAGATTGTGCACCGCCGCTTTACAGGCTTCGAC
GCCGCTTCGTTCTACCATCGACACCACCACGCTGGCACCCAGTTGATCGGCGCGAGATTTAATCGCCGCG
ACAATTTGCGACGGCGCGTGCAGGGCCAGACTGGAGGTGGCAACGCCAATCAGCAACGACTGTTTGCCCG
CCAGTTGTTGTGCCACGCGGTTGGGAATGTAATTCAGCTCCGCCATCGCCGCTTCCACTTTTTCCCGCGT
TTTCGCAGAAACGTGGCTGGCCTGGTTCACCACGCGGGAAACGGTCTGATAAGAGACACCGGCATACTCT
GCGACATCGTATAACGTTACTGGTTTCACATTCACCACCCTGAATTGACTCTCTTCCGGGCGCTATCATG
CCATACCGCGAAAGGTTTTGCGCCATTCGATGGTGTCCGGGATCTCGACGCTCTCCCTTATG
Features (pLannotate 1.2.2; 12 found; start..end, strand, type, name):
     34..52      +  promoter       T7 promoter: promoter for bacteriophage T7 RNA polymerase
    151..864     +  CDS            hfriFP: hfriFP is a fluorescent protein published in 2013, derived from Herbaspirillum frisingense.
    874..894     +  CDS            ssrA tag (LVA) (fragment): C-terminal peptide that mediates degradation in bacteria through the ClpXP and ClpAP proteases (McGinness et al., 2006) mutant LVA variant that confers accelerated degradation under some conditions (Andersen et al., 1998)
    972..1019    +  terminator     T7 terminator: transcription terminator for bacteriophage T7 RNA polymerase
   1183..1240    +  promoter       AmpR promoter (fragment): bla
   1249..2064    -  CDS            KanR: aminoglycoside phosphotransferase; aph(3')-Ia; confers resistance to kanamycin in bacteria or G418 (Geneticin®) in eukaryotes
   2065..2156    -  promoter       AmpR promoter: bla
   2174..2809    -  rep_origin     ColA ori: Plasmids containing the ColA origin of replication can be propagated in E. coli cells that contain additional plasmids with compatible origins.
   2894..2958    -  CDS            TcR (fragment): tetracycline efflux protein; tet; confers resistance to tetracycline
   2973..2994    -  protein_bind   CAP binding site: CAP binding activates transcription in the presence of cAMP. E. coli catabolite activator protein
   3007..4089    -  CDS            lacI: lac repressor; lacI; The lac repressor binds to the lac operator to inhibit transcription in E. coli. This inhibition can be relieved by adding lactose or isopropyl-β-D-thiogalactopyranoside (IPTG).
   4090..4167    -  promoter       lacI promoter: lacI
