>Addgene plasmid #110699 | B. longum 16S toehold switch sensor | addgene full sequence | sequence record 217888 | Addgene NGS Result
AAGTCTAACGCTGCTCTGGGCTAACTGTCGCGCTAATACGACTCACTATAGGGGGTGCTTATTCAACGGG
TAAACTCACTCTCGCTTGCGGACTTTAGAACAGAGGAGATAAAGATGGCAAGCGAGAGCAACCTGGCGGC
AGCGCAAAAGATGCGTAAAGGAGAAGAACTTTTCACTGGAGTTGTCCCAATTCTTGTTGAATTAGATGGT
GATGTTAATGGGCACAAATTTTCTGTCAGTGGAGAGGGTGAAGGTGATGCAACATACGGAAAACTTACCC
TTAAATTTATTTGCACTACTGGAAAACTACCTGTTCCGTGGCCAACACTTGTCACTACTTTCGGTTATGG
TGTTCAATGCTTTGCGAGATACCCAGATCACATGAAACAGCATGACTTTTTCAAGAGTGCCATGCCCGAA
GGTTACGTACAGGAAAGAACTATATTTTTCAAAGATGACGGGAACTACAAGACACGTGCTGAAGTCAAGT
TTGAAGGTGATACCCTTGTTAATAGAATCGAGTTAAAAGGTATTGATTTTAAAGAAGATGGAAACATTCT
TGGACACAAATTGGAATACAACTATAACTCACACAATGTATACATCATGGCAGACAAACAAAAGAATGGA
ATCAAAGTTAACTTCAAAATTAGACACAACATTGAAGATGGAAGCGTTCAACTAGCAGACCATTATCAAC
AAAATACTCCGATTGGCGATGGCCCTGTCCTTTTACCAGACAACCATTACCTGTCCACACAATCTGCCCT
TTCGAAAGATCCCAACGAAAAGAGAGACCACATGGTCCTTCTTGAGTTTGTAACCGCTGCTGGGATTACA
CATGGCATGGATGAACTATACAAAAGGCCTGCAGCAAACGACGAAAACTACGCTGCATCAGTTTAATAAG
ATAAACCAGAGCGGCACGGCAAGCAGAGTATACGAGATTCGGTAGCCACCGCTGAGCAATAACTAGCATA
ACCCCTTGGGGCCTCTAAACGGGTCTTGAGGGGTTTTTTGCTGAAACCTCAGGCATTTGAGAAGCACACG
GTCACACTGCTTCCGGTAGTCAATAAACCGGTAAACCAGCAATAGACATAAGCGGCTATTTAACGACCCT
GCCCTGAACCGACGACAAGCTGACGACCGGGTCTCCGCAAGTGGCACTTTTCGGGGAAATGTGCGCGGAA
CCCCTATTTGTTTATTTTTCTAAATACATTCAAATATGTATCCGCTCATGAATTAATTCTTAGAAAAACT
CATCGAGCATCAAATGAAACTGCAATTTATTCATATCAGGATTATCAATACCATATTTTTGAAAAAGCCG
TTTCTGTAATGAAGGAGAAAACTCACCGAGGCAGTTCCATAGGATGGCAAGATCCTGGTATCGGTCTGCG
ATTCCGACTCGTCCAACATCAATACAACCTATTAATTTCCCCTCGTCAAAAATAAGGTTATCAAGTGAGA
AATCACCATGAGTGACGACTGAATCCGGTGAGAATGGCAAAAGTTTATGCATTTCTTTCCAGACTTGTTC
AACAGGCCAGCCATTACGCTCGTCATCAAAATCACTCGCATCAACCAAACCGTTATTCATTCGTGATTGC
GCCTGAGCGAGACGAAATACGCGGTCGCTGTTAAAAGGACAATTACAAACAGGAATCGAATGCAACCGGC
GCAGGAACACTGCCAGCGCATCAACAATATTTTCACCTGAATCAGGATATTCTTCTAATACCTGGAATGC
TGTTTTCCCGGGGATCGCAGTGGTGAGTAACCATGCATCATCAGGAGTACGGATAAAATGCTTGATGGTC
GGAAGAGGCATAAATTCCGTCAGCCAGTTTAGTCTGACCATCTCATCTGTAACATCATTGGCAACGCTAC
CTTTGCCATGTTTCAGAAACAACTCTGGCGCATCGGGCTTCCCATACAATCGATAGATTGTCGCACCTGA
TTGCCCGACATTATCGCGAGCCCATTTATACCCATATAAATCAGCATCCATGTTGGAATTTAATCGCGGC
CTAGAGCAAGACGTTTCCCGTTGAATATGGCTCATACTCTTCCTTTTTCAATATTATTGAAGCATTTATC
AGGGTTATTGTCTCATGAGCGGATACATATTTGAATGTATTTAGAAAAATAAACAAATAGGCATGCTAGC
GCAGAAACGTCCTAGAAGATGCCAGGAGGATACTTAGCAGAGAGACAATAAGGCCGGAGCGAAGCCGTTT
TTCCATAGGCTCCGCCCCCCTGACGAACATCACGAAATCTGACGCTCAAATCAGTGGTGGCGAAACCCGA
CAGGACTATAAAGATACCAGGCGTTTCCCCCTGATGGCTCCCTCTTGCGCTCTCCTGTTCCCGTCCTGCG
GCGTCCGTGTTGTGGTGGAGGCTTTACCCAAATCACCACGTCCCGTTCCGTGTAGACAGTTCGCTCCAAG
CTGGGCTGTGTGCAAGAACCCCCCGTTCAGCCCGACTGCTGCGCCTTATCCGGTAACTATCATCTTGAGT
CCAACCCGGAAAGACACGACAAAACGCCACTGGCAGCAGCCATTGGTAACTGAGAATTAGTGGATTTAGA
TATCGAGAGTCTTGAAGTGGTGGCCTAACAGAGGCTACACTGAAAGGACAGTATTTGGTATCTGCGCTCC
ACTAAAGCCAGTTACCAGGTTAAGCAGTTCCCCAACTGACTTAACCTTCGATCAAACCGCCTCCCCAGGC
GGTTTTTTCGTTTACAGAGCAGGAGATTACGACGATCGTAAAAGGATCTCAAGAAGATCCTTTACGGATT
CCCGACACCATCACTCTAGATTTCAGTGCAATTTATCTCTTCAAATGTAGCACCTGAAGTCAGCCCCATA
CGATATAAGTTGTAATTCTCATGTTAGTCATGCCCCGCGCCCACCGGAAGGAGCTGACTGGGTTGAAGGC
TCTCAAGGGCATCGGTCGAGATCCCGGTGCCTAATGAGTGAGCTAACTTACATTAATTGCGTTGCGCTCA
CTGCCCGCTTTCCAGTCGGGAAACCTGTCGTGCCAGCTGCATTAATGAATCGGCCAACGCGCGGGGAGAG
GCGGTTTGCGTATTGGGCGCCAGGGTGGTTTTTCTTTTCACCAGTGAGACGGGCAACAGCTGATTGCCCT
TCACCGCCTGGCCCTGAGAGAGTTGCAGCAAGCGGTCCACGCTGGTTTGCCCCAGCAGGCGAAAATCCTG
TTTGATGGTGGTTAACGGCGGGATATAACATGAGCTGTCTTCGGTATCGTCGTATCCCACTACCGAGATG
TCCGCACCAACGCGCAGCCCGGACTCGGTAATGGCGCGCATTGCGCCCAGCGCCATCTGATCGTTGGCAA
CCAGCATCGCAGTGGGAACGATGCCCTCATTCAGCATTTGCATGGTTTGTTGAAAACCGGACATGGCACT
CCAGTCGCCTTCCCGTTCCGCTATCGGCTGAATTTGATTGCGAGTGAGATATTTATGCCAGCCAGCCAGA
CGCAGACGCGCCGAGACAGAACTTAATGGGCCCGCTAACAGCGCGATTTGCTGGTGACCCAATGCGACCA
GATGCTCCACGCCCAGTCGCGTACCGTCTTCATGGGAGAAAATAATACTGTTGATGGGTGTCTGGTCAGA
GACATCAAGAAATAACGCCGGAACATTAGTGCAGGCAGCTTCCACAGCAATGGCATCCTGGTCATCCAGC
GGATAGTTAATGATCAGCCCACTGACGCGTTGCGCGAGAAGATTGTGCACCGCCGCTTTACAGGCTTCGA
CGCCGCTTCGTTCTACCATCGACACCACCACGCTGGCACCCAGTTGATCGGCGCGAGATTTAATCGCCGC
GACAATTTGCGACGGCGCGTGCAGGGCCAGACTGGAGGTGGCAACGCCAATCAGCAACGACTGTTTGCCC
GCCAGTTGTTGTGCCACGCGGTTGGGAATGTAATTCAGCTCCGCCATCGCCGCTTCCACTTTTTCCCGCG
TTTTCGCAGAAACGTGGCTGGCCTGGTTCACCACGCGGGAAACGGTCTGATAAGAGACACCGGCATACTC
TGCGACATCGTATAACGTTACTGGTTTCACATTCACCACCCTGAATTGACTCTCTTCCGGGCGCTATCAT
GCCATACCGCGAAAGGTTTTGCGCCATTCGATGGTGTCCGGGATCTCGACGCTCTCCCTTATG
Features (pLannotate 1.2.2; 12 found; start..end, strand, type, name):
     34..52      +  promoter       T7 promoter: promoter for bacteriophage T7 RNA polymerase
    151..864     +  CDS            hfriFP: hfriFP is a fluorescent protein published in 2013, derived from Herbaspirillum frisingense.
    874..894     +  CDS            ssrA tag (LVA) (fragment): C-terminal peptide that mediates degradation in bacteria through the ClpXP and ClpAP proteases (McGinness et al., 2006) mutant LVA variant that confers accelerated degradation under some conditions (Andersen et al., 1998)
    973..1020    +  terminator     T7 terminator: transcription terminator for bacteriophage T7 RNA polymerase
   1184..1241    +  promoter       AmpR promoter (fragment): bla
   1250..2065    -  CDS            KanR: aminoglycoside phosphotransferase; aph(3')-Ia; confers resistance to kanamycin in bacteria or G418 (Geneticin®) in eukaryotes
   2066..2157    -  promoter       AmpR promoter: bla
   2175..2810    -  rep_origin     ColA ori: Plasmids containing the ColA origin of replication can be propagated in E. coli cells that contain additional plasmids with compatible origins.
   2895..2959    -  CDS            TcR (fragment): tetracycline efflux protein; tet; confers resistance to tetracycline
   2974..2995    -  protein_bind   CAP binding site: CAP binding activates transcription in the presence of cAMP. E. coli catabolite activator protein
   3008..4090    -  CDS            lacI: lac repressor; lacI; The lac repressor binds to the lac operator to inhibit transcription in E. coli. This inhibition can be relieved by adding lactose or isopropyl-β-D-thiogalactopyranoside (IPTG).
   4091..4168    -  promoter       lacI promoter: lacI
