[The description below was written by a language model from this plasmid's Addgene catalogue record and pLannotate feature annotations shown in this document.]
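Description:
B. longum 16S toehold switch sensor is a synthetic-biology plasmid built on the pCOLA backbone, a low-copy E. coli vector that replicates from the ColA origin and is selected with kanamycin through an aph(3')-Ia resistance gene. The ColA origin is compatible with other common plasmid origins, so the vector can coexist with additional plasmids in one cell. The backbone also carries lacI with its own promoter, along with small remnants of a tetracycline resistance gene, a CAP binding site and a partial bla promoter that appear to be vestigial. No lac operator is annotated next to the T7 promoter.

The payload is a riboregulated reporter cassette running from a T7 promoter to a T7 terminator. About 100 nt lie unannotated between the promoter and the reporter coding sequence, which is where the toehold switch itself would be expected to sit, although the feature tables do not mark it. A toehold switch is a 5' RNA hairpin that sequesters the ribosome binding site and start codon until a complementary trigger RNA binds its single-stranded toehold and opens the stem, allowing translation. Here the trigger is the V3 hypervariable region of the 16S rRNA, with the construct name indicating B. longum as the target species. The catalogue gives the output as GFP. The automated annotation labels the roughly 714 nt open reading frame as hfriFP, most likely a best-match call for a GFP-type protein. A partial ssrA (LVA) degradation tag follows the reporter and would shorten its lifetime in cells containing ClpXP or ClpAP.

The associated publication describes a low-cost, paper-based platform for analysing gut microbiota and host biomarkers, in which this sensor would report the target 16S RNA. The depositor and sequencing-derived records differ by one nucleotide in length and carry identical annotations.
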