Addgene plasmid #110699: B. longum 16S toehold switch sensor
Purpose: Toehold switch sensor to detect the V3 hypervariable region of the 16S rRNA with GFP output
Depositing lab: James Collins. Depositing organization: Massachusetts Institute of Technology. Publication: A low-cost paper-based synthetic biology platform for analyzing gut microbiota and host biomarkers. Takahashi MK, Tan X, Dy AJ, Braff D, Akana RT, Furuta Y, Donghia N, Ananthakrishnan A, Collins JJ. Nat Commun. 2018 Aug 21;9(1):3347. doi: 10.1038/s41467-018-05864-4. PubMed 30131493.
Backbone
  Vector backbone: pCOLA
  Vector type: Synthetic Biology
Growth in bacteria
  Bacterial resistance: Kanamycin, 50 μg/mL
  Growth temperature: 37°C
  Growth strain: NEB Stable
  Copy number: Low Copy
Gene/Insert
  Gene/Insert name: B. longum 16S toehold switch sensor
  Promoter: T7
  Cloning method: Gibson Cloning
  Sequencing primers: 5′ ttcaccaccctgaattgactc
Terms and licenses: Academic/Nonprofit Terms; Industry Terms: Not Available to Industry
How to cite: B. longum 16S toehold switch sensor was a gift from James Collins (Addgene plasmid # 110699 ; http://n2t.net/addgene:110699 ; RRID:Addgene_110699)
